>Addgene plasmid #174275 | pAPM-miR30-MAVS-ts2 | addgene full sequence | sequence record 343773 | Addgene NGS Result
AGGCTTGACCGACAATTGCATGAAGAATCTGCTTAGGGTTAGGCGTTTTGCGCTGCTTCGCGATGTACGG
GCCAGATATACGCGCTGTGGAATGTGTGTCAGTTAGGGTGTGGAAAGTCCCCAGGCTCCCCAGCAGGCAG
AAGTATGCAAAGCATGCATCTCAATTAGTCAGCAACCAGGTGTGGAAAGTCCCCAGGCTCCCCAGCAGGC
AGAAGTATGCAAAGCATGCATCTCAATTAGTCAGCAACCATAGTCCCGCCCCTAACTCCGCCCATCCCGC
CCCTAACTCCGCCCAGTTCCGCCCATTCTCCGCCCCATGGCTGACTAATTTTTTTTATTTATGCAGAGGC
CGAGGCCGCCTCTGCCTCTGAGCTATTCCAGAAGTAGTGAGGAGGCTTTTTTGGAGGCCTAGGCTTTTGC
AAAAAGCTCGCGTTGACATTGATTATTGACTAGTTATTAATAGTAATCAATTACGGGGTCATTAGTTCAT
AGCCCATATATGGAGTTCCGCGTTACATAACTTACGGTAAATGGCCCGCCTGGCTGACCGCCCAACGACC
CCCGCCCATTGACGTCAATAATGACGTATGTTCCCATAGTAACGCCAATAGGGACTTTCCATTGACGTCA
ATGGGTGGAGTATTTACGGTAAACTGCCCACTTGGCAGTACATCAAGTGTATCATATGCCAAGTACGCCC
CCTATTGACGTCAATGACGGTAAATGGCCCGCCTGGCATTATGCCCAGTACATGACCTTATGGGACTTTC
CTACTTGGCAGTACATCTACGTATTAGTCATCGCTATTACCATGGTGATGCGGTTTTGGCAGTACATCAA
TGGGCGTGGATAGCGGTTTGACTCACGGGGATTTCCAAGTCTCCACCCCATTGACGTCAATGGGAGTTTG
TTTTGGCACCAAAATCAACGGGACTTTCCAAAATGTCGTAACAACTCCGCCCCATTGACGCAAATGGGCG
GTAGGCGTGTACGGTGGGAGGTCTATATAAGCAGCGCGTTTTGCCTGTACTGGGTCTCTCTGGTTAGACC
AGATCTGAGCCTGGGAGCTCTCTGGCTAACTAGGGAACCCACTGCTTAAGCCTCAATAAAGCTTGCCTTG
AGTGCTTCAAGTAGTGTGTGCCCGTCTGTTGTGAGACTCTGGTAACTAGAGATCCCTCAGACCCTTTTAG
TCAGTGTGGAAAATCTCTAGCAGTGGCGCCCGAACAGGGACTTGAAAGCGAAAGGGAAACCAGAGGAGCT
CTCTCGACGCAGGACTCGGCTTGCTGAAGCGCGCACGGCAAGAGGCGAGGGGCGGCGACTGGTGAGTACG
CCAAAAATTTTGACTAGCGGAGGCTAGAAGGAGAGAGATGGGTGCGAGAGCGTCAGTATTAAGCGGGGGA
GAATTAGATCGCGATGGGAAAAAATTCGGTTAAGGCCAGGGGGAAAGAAAAAATATAAATTAAAACATAT
AGTATGGGCAAGCAGGGAGCTAGAACGATTCGCAGTTAATCCTGGCCTGTTAGAAACATCAGAAGGCTGT
AGACAAATACTGGGACAGCTACAACCATCCCTTCAGACAGGATCAGAAGAACTTAGATCATTATATAATA
CAGTAGCAACCCTCTATTGTGTGCATCAAAGGATAGAGATAAAAGACACCAAGGAAGCTTTAGACAAGAT
AGAGGAAGAGCAAAACAAAAGTAAGACCACCGCACAGCAAGCGGCCGGCCGCTGATCTTCAGACCTGGAG
GAGGAGATATGAGGGACAATTGGAGAAGTGAATTATATAAATATAAAGTAGTAAAAATTGAACCATTAGG
AGTAGCACCCACCAAGGCAAAGAGAAGAGTGGTGCAGAGAGAAAAAAGAGCAGTGGGAATAGGAGCTTTG
TTCCTTGGGTTCTTGGGAGCAGCAGGAAGCACTATGGGCGCAGCGTCAATGACGCTGACGGTACAGGCCA
GACAATTATTGTCTGGTATAGTGCAGCAGCAGAACAATTTGCTGAGGGCTATTGAGGCGCAACAGCATCT
GTTGCAACTCACAGTCTGGGGCATCAAGCAGCTCCAGGCAAGAATCCTGGCTGTGGAAAGATACCTAAAG
GATCAACAGCTCCTGGGGATTTGGGGTTGCTCTGGAAAACTCATTTGCACCACTGCTGTGCCTTGGAATG
CTAGTTGGAGTAATAAATCTCTGGAACAGATTTGGAATCACACGACTTGGATGGAGTGGGACAGAGAAAT
TAACAATTACACAAGCTTAATACACTCCTTAATTGAAGAATCGCAAAACCAGCAAGAAAAGAATGAACAA
GAATTATTGGAATTAGATAAATGGGCAAGTTTGTGGAATTGGTTTAACATAACAAATTGGCTGTGGTATA
TAAAATTATTCATAATGATAGTAGGAGGCTTGGTAGGTTTAAGAATAGTTTTTGCTGTACTTTCTATAGT
GAATAGAGTTAGGCAGGGATATTCACCATTATCGTTTCAGACCCACCTCCCAACCCCGAGGGGACCCGAC
AGGCCCGAAGGAATAGAAGAAGAAGGTGGAGAGAGAGACAGAGACAGATCCATTCGATTAGTGAACGGAT
CGGCACTGCGTGCGCCAATTCTGCAGACAAATGGCAGTATTCATCCACAATTTTAAAAGAAAAGGGGGGA
TTGGGGGGTACAGTGCAGGGGAAAGAATAGTAGACATAATAGCAACAGACATACAAACTAAAGAATTACA
AAAACAAATTACAAAAATTCAAAATTTTCGGGTTTATTACAGGGACAGCAGAGATCCAGTTTGGTTAATT
AACTGCAGCCCCGATAAAATAAAAGATTTTATTTAGTCTCCAGAAAAAGGGGGGAATGAAAGACCCCACC
TGTAGGTTTGGCAAGCTAGCTGCAGTAACGCCATTTTGCAAGGCATGGAAAAATACCAAACCAAGAATAG
AGAAGTTCAGATCAAGGGCGGGTACATGAAAATAGCTAACGTTGGGCCAAACAGGATATCTGCGGTGAGC
AGTTTCGGCCCCGGCCCGGGGCCAAGAACAGATGGTCACCGCAGTTTCGGCCCCGGCCCGAGGCCAAGAA
CAGATGGTCCCCAGATATGGCCCAACCCTCAGCAGTTTCTTAAGACCCATCAGATGTTTCCAGGCTCCCC
CAAGGACCTGAAATGACCCTGCGCCTTATTTGAATTAACCAATCAGCCTGCTTCTCGCTTCTGTTCGCGC
GCTTCTGCTTCCCGAGCTCTATAAAAGAGCTCACAACCCCTCACTCGGCGCGCCAGTCCTCCGACAGACT
GAGTCGCCCGGGGGTCTAGAACGCGTGCCGCCATGACCGAATACAAACCTACCGTGAGGCTGGCTACAAG
AGATGATGTCCCAAGGGCTGTGAGAACACTGGCCGCCGCTTTTGCCGATTACCCTGCCACACGCCACACT
GTGGACCCAGATCGGCATATCGAGAGAGTGACTGAGCTGCAGGAACTGTTCCTGACCCGAGTGGGCCTGG
ACATTGGGAAGGTCTGGGTCGCAGACGATGGAGCAGCTGTGGCTGTCTGGACCACACCAGAGAGCGTGGA
AGCCGGAGCTGTCTTTGCAGAGATCGGCCCTAGAATGGCAGAACTGAGCGGCTCCAGGCTGGCAGCACAG
CAGCAGATGGAGGGACTGCTGGCCCCACACAGGCCTAAGGAACCAGCATGGTTCCTGGCTACCGTGGGGG
TCTCTCCTGACCATCAGGGCAAAGGACTGGGAAGTGCTGTGGTCCTGCCAGGAGTGGAGGCTGCAGAACG
AGCTGGAGTCCCTGCATTTCTGGAGACCTCTGCTCCACGAAACCTGCCCTTCTATGAACGGCTGGGCTTT
ACTGTGACCGCAGATGTGGAGGTCCCCGAAGGACCTAGGACCTGGTGCATGACACGCAAACCCGGCGCCT
GAGCGATCGCCGCGGCCGCCTTCTTAACCCAACAGAAGGCTCGAGAAGGTATATTGCTGTTGACAGTGAG
CGAACCAATCCAGCACCATCCAAATAGTGAAGCCACAGATGTATTTGGATGGTGCTGGATTGGTGTGCCT
ACTGCCTCGGACTTCAAGGGGCTAGAATTCGGCAGCTGTAGATCTTAGCCACTTTTTAAAAGAAAAGGGG
GGACTGGAAGGGCTAACTGCATCCGGACTGTACTGGGTCTCTCTGGTTAGACCAGATCTGAGCCTGGGAG
CTCTCTGGCTAACTAGGGAACCCACTGCTTAAGCCTCAATAAAGCTTGCCTTGAGTGCTTCAAGTAGTGT
GTGCCCGTCTGTTGTGTGACTCTGGTAACTAGAGATCCCTCAGACCCTTTTAGTCAGTGTGGAAAATCTC
TAGCAGGGCCCGTTTCATGTGAGCAAAAGGCCAGCAAAAGGCCAGGAACCGTAAAAAGGCCGCGTTGCTG
GCGTTTTTCCATAGGCTCCGCCCCCCTGACGAGCATCACAAAAATCGACGCTCAAGTCAGAGGTGGCGAA
ACCCGACAGGACTATAAAGATACCAGGCGTTTCCCCCTGGAAGCTCCCTCGTGCGCTCTCCTGTTCCGAC
CCTGCCGCTTACCGGATACCTGTCCGCCTTTCTCCCTTCGGGAAGCGTGGCGCTTTCTCATAGCTCACGC
TGTAGGTATCTCAGTTCGGTGTAGGTCGTTCGCTCCAAGCTGGGCTGTGTGCACGAACCCCCCGTTCAGC
CCGACCGCTGCGCCTTATCCGGTAACTATCGTCTTGAGTCCAACCCGGTAAGACACGACTTATCGCCACT
GGCAGCAGCCACTGGTAACAGGATTAGCAGAGCGAGGTATGTAGGCGGTGCTACAGAGTTCTTGAAGTGG
TGGCCTAACTACGGCTACACTAGAAGAACAGTATTTGGTATCTGCGCTCTGCTGAAGCCAGTTACCTTCG
GAAAAAGAGTTGGTAGCTCTTGATCCGGCAAACAAACCACCGCTGGTAGCGGTGGTTTTTTTGTTTGCAA
GCAGCAGATTACGCGCAGAAAAAAAGGATCTCAAGAAGATCCTTTGATCTTTTCTACGGGGTCTGACGCT
CAGTGGAACGAAAACTCACGTTAAGGGATTTTGGTCATGAGATTATCAAAAAGGATCTTCACCTAGATCC
TTTTAAATTAAAAATGAAGTTTTAAATCAATCTAAAGTATATATGAGTAAACTTGGTCTGACAGTTACCA
ATGCTTAATCAGTGAGGCACCTATCTCAGCGATCTGTCTATTTCGTTCATCCATAGTTGCCTGACTCCCC
GTCGTGTAGATAACTACGATACGGGAGGGCTTACCATCTGGCCCCAGTGCTGCAATGATACCGCGAGACC
CACGCTCACCGGCTCCAGATTTATCAGCAATAAACCAGCCAGCCGGAAGGGCCGAGCGCAGAAGTGGTCC
TGCAACTTTATCCGCCTCCATCCAGTCTATTAATTGTTGCCGGGAAGCTAGAGTAAGTAGTTCGCCAGTT
AATAGTTTGCGCAACGTTGTTGCCATTGCTACAGGCATCGTGGTGTCACGCTCGTCGTTTGGTATGGCTT
CATTCAGCTCCGGTTCCCAACGATCAAGGCGAGTTACATGATCCCCCATGTTGTGCAAAAAAGCGGTTAG
CTCCTTCGGTCCTCCGATCGTTGTCAGAAGTAAGTTGGCCGCAGTGTTATCACTCATGGTTATGGCAGCA
CTGCATAATTCTCTTACTGTCATGCCATCCGTAAGATGCTTTTCTGTGACTGGTGAGTACTCAACCAAGT
CATTCTGAGAATAGTGTATGCGGCGACCGAGTTGCTCTTGCCCGGCGTCAATACGGGATAATACCGCGCC
ACATAGCAGAACTTTAAAAGTGCTCATCATTGGAAAACGTTCTTCGGGGCGAAAACTCTCAAGGATCTTA
CCGCTGTTGAGATCCAGTTCGATGTAACCCACTCGTGCACCCAACTGATCTTCAGCATCTTTTACTTTCA
CCAGCGTTTCTGGGTGAGCAAAAACAGGAAGGCAAAATGCCGCAAAAAAGGGAATAAGGGCGACACGGAA
ATGTTGAATACTCATACTCTTCCTTTTTCAATATTATTGAAGCATTTATCAGGGTTATTGTCTCATGAGC
GGATACATATTTGAATGTATTTAGAAAAATAAACAAATAGGGGTTCCGCGCACATTTCCCCGAAAAGTGC
CACCTGACGTCGACGGATCGGGAGATCTCCCGATCCCCTATGGTGCACTCTCAGTACAATCTGCTCTGAT
GCCGCATAGTTAAGCCAGTATCTGCTCCCTGCTTGTGTGTTGGAGGTCGCTGAGTAGTGCGCGAGCAAAA
TTTAAGCTACAACAAGGCA
Features (pLannotate 1.2.2; 19 found; start..end, strand, type, name):
     94..423     +  promoter       SV40 promoter: SV40 enhancer and early promoter
    435..814     +  enhancer       CMV enhancer: human cytomegalovirus immediate early enhancer
    815..1014    +  promoter       CMV promoter: human cytomegalovirus (CMV) immediate early promoter
   1032..1212    +  LTR            5' LTR (truncated): truncated 5' long terminal repeat (LTR) from HIV-1
   1259..1384    +  misc_feature   HIV-1 Ψ: packaging signal of human immunodeficiency virus type 1
   1368..1706    +  CDS            HIV-1 gag (fragment): gag protein from human immunodeficiency virus 1; gag
   1881..2114    +  misc_feature   RRE: The Rev response element (RRE) of HIV-1 allows for Rev-dependent mRNA export from the nucleus to the cytoplasm.
   2491..2591    +  CDS            Rev (fragment): human immunodeficiency virus 1 (HIV-1) Rev protein; rev; enhances nuclear export of unspliced and incompletely spliced viral mRNAs
   2641..2758    +  misc_feature   cPPT/CTS: central polypurine tract and central termination sequence of HIV-1
   2895..3302    +  promoter       SFFV promoter: spleen focus-forming virus long terminal repeat (LTR) promoter
   3323..3919    +  CDS            pac: PUAC_STRAD - Protein predicted: Swiss-Prot protein existence level 4. Detoxification of puromycin. From Streptomyces alboniger.
   3944..3989    +  ncRNA          5' miR-30a (fragment): sequence upstream of the 71-nt precursor of the human miR-30a microRNA (Zeng et al., 2002) miRNA
   4059..4084    +  ncRNA          3' miR-30a (fragment): sequence downstream of the 71-nt precursor of the human miR-30a microRNA (Zeng et al., 2002) miRNA
   4114..4133    +  misc_feature   cPPT/CTS (fragment): central polypurine tract and central termination sequence of HIV-1
   4165..4345    +  LTR            5' LTR (truncated): truncated 5' long terminal repeat (LTR) from HIV-1
   4416..5004    -  rep_origin     ori: high-copy-number ColE1/pMB1/pBR322/pUC origin of replication
   5175..6035    -  CDS            AmpR: β-lactamase; bla; confers resistance to ampicillin, carbenicillin, and related antibiotics
   6036..6140    -  promoter       AmpR promoter: bla
   6199..6251    -  misc_feature   bom (fragment): basis of mobility region from pBR322
