[The description below was written by a language model from this plasmid's Addgene catalogue record and pLannotate feature annotations shown in this document.]
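Description:
pAPM-miR30-MAVS-ts2 is an HIV-1-based lentiviral RNAi vector for knocking down human MAVS (also known as CARDIF, IPS-1 or VISA), the mitochondrial adaptor that relays signals from RIG-I-like RNA sensors. It is built on the pAPM-miR30 backbone and is maintained in E. coli as a high-copy plasmid through a ColE1/pUC-type origin and an ampicillin resistance gene. A fragment of the pBR322 bom region is also annotated in the bacterial portion.

In the roughly 6.3 kb sequenced record, a CMV enhancer/promoter sits directly upstream of a truncated 5' LTR, an arrangement that normally drives genomic RNA transcription in packaging cells; an SV40 enhancer/early promoter lies further upstream. The transfer genome carries the Ψ packaging signal with a short gag fragment, the Rev response element for Rev-dependent export of the unspliced RNA, and the cPPT/CTS, which supports nuclear import of the reverse-transcribed genome. The downstream repeat is annotated only as another truncated LTR, preceded by a short polypurine tract match.

The payload is a single transcription unit under the spleen focus-forming virus (SFFV) LTR promoter. It encodes puromycin N-acetyltransferase, followed by a hairpin flanked by 5' and 3' miR-30a sequences. Because the MAVS-targeting shRNA is embedded in this microRNA context, it can be transcribed by RNA polymerase II and processed by the endogenous miRNA machinery, so puromycin selection and knockdown derive from the same transcript. The "ts2" suffix presumably marks one of several target sites, though the record does not say so. The associated publication concerns innate immune detection of intron-containing RNA from the HIV-1 provirus, consistent with use of this vector to test the requirement for MAVS in that pathway.
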