Addgene plasmid #174275: pAPM-miR30-MAVS-ts2
Purpose: MAVS knockdown
Depositing lab: Jeremy Luban. Depositing organization: University of Massachusetts, Worcester. Publication: IFIH1 (MDA5) is required for innate immune detection of intron-containing RNA expressed from the HIV-1 provirus. Guney MH, Nagalekshmi K, McCauley SM, Carbone C, Aydemir O, Luban J. Proc Natl Acad Sci U S A. 2024 Jul 16;121(29):e2404349121. doi: 10.1073/pnas.2404349121. Epub 2024 Jul 10. PubMed 38985764.
Backbone
  Vector backbone: pAPM-miR30
  Vector type: Lentiviral, RNAi
  Selectable markers: Puromycin
Growth in bacteria
  Bacterial resistance: Ampicillin, 100 μg/mL
  Growth temperature: 30°C
  Growth strain: NEB Stable
  Copy number: High Copy
Gene/Insert
  Gene/Insert name: MAVS shRNA
  gRNA/shRNA sequence: TTTGGATGGTGCTGGATTGGTG
  Species: H. sapiens (human)
  Entrez Gene: MAVS (a.k.a. CARDIF, IPS-1, IPS1, VISA)
  Promoter: SFFV
  Cloning method: Restriction Enzyme; 5′ cloning site unknown (unknown if destroyed)
Terms and licenses: Academic/Nonprofit Terms; Industry Terms: Not Available to Industry
Depositor comments: Please visit https://doi.org/10.1101/2023.11.17.567619 for bioRxiv preprint.
How to cite: pAPM-miR30-MAVS-ts2 was a gift from Jeremy Luban (Addgene plasmid # 174275 ; http://n2t.net/addgene:174275 ; RRID:Addgene_174275)
